Addgene plasmid #29191: pEMS1392
Purpose: Expression of the eGFP reporter gene was not detected in the brain and eye.
Depositing lab: Elizabeth Simpson. Depositing organization: University of British Columbia. Publication: A regulatory toolbox of MiniPromoters to drive selective expression in the brain. Portales-Casamar E, Swanson DJ, Liu L, de Leeuw CN, Banks KG, Ho Sui SJ, Fulton DL, Ali J, Amirabbasi M, Arenillas DJ, Babyak N, Black SF, Bonaguro RJ, Brauer E, Candido TR, Castellarin M, Chen J, Chen Y, Cheng JC, Chopra V, Docking TR, Dreolini L, D'Souza CA, Flynn EK, Glenn R, Hatakka K, Hearty TG, Imanian B, Jiang S, Khorasan-zadeh S, Komljenovic I, Laprise S, Liao NY, Lim JS, Lithwick S, Liu F, Liu J, Lu M, McConechy M, McLeod AJ, Milisavljevic M, Mis J, O'Connor K, Palma B, Palmquist DL, Schmouth JF, Swanson MI, Tam B, Ticoll A, Turner JL, Varhol R, Vermeulen J, Watkins RF, Wilson G, Wong BK, Wong SH, Wong TY, Yang GS, Ypsilanti AR, Jones SJ, Holt RA, Goldowitz D, Wasserman WW, Simpson EM. Proc Natl Acad Sci U S A. 2010 Sep 21. 107(38):16589-94. 10.1073/pnas.1009158107 PubMed 20807748.
Backbone
  Vector backbone: pEMS1306
  Backbone size w/o insert (bp): 16454
  Vector type: Pleiades Promoter Project [sic, Pleaides Plieades]
Growth in bacteria
  Bacterial resistance: Ampicillin, 100 μg/mL
  Growth temperature: 37°C
  Growth strain: DH5alpha
  Growth instructions: DH10B
  Copy number: High Copy
Gene/Insert
  Gene/Insert name: Ple189 (alt names: SLC6A2; solute carrier family 6, member 2)
  Species: H. sapiens (human)
  Insert size (bp): 3827
  Entrez Gene: SLC6A2 (a.k.a. NAT1, NET, NET1, SLC6A5)
  Tag / fusion protein: EGFP-NLS (C terminal on backbone)
  Cloning method: Restriction Enzyme; 5′ cloning site FseI (unknown if destroyed); 3′ cloning site AscI (unknown if destroyed)
  Sequencing primers: 5′ Unknown
Terms and licenses: Academic/Nonprofit Terms; Industry Terms: Not Available to Industry
How to cite: pEMS1392 was a gift from Elizabeth Simpson (Addgene plasmid # 29191 ; http://n2t.net/addgene:29191 ; RRID:Addgene_29191)
