[The description below was written by a language model from this plasmid's Addgene catalogue record.]
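Description:
pEMS1392 is a Pleiades Promoter Project plasmid built on the pEMS1306 backbone, a large vector of about 16.5 kb before the insert is added. It is propagated in E. coli as a high-copy plasmid under ampicillin selection. The record does not list the origin of replication or any other backbone elements, and no feature table is available to confirm them, so details of the backbone beyond its size, resistance marker and reporter cannot be stated here.

The payload is Ple189, a human MiniPromoter of roughly 3.8 kb designed from regulatory sequence of SLC6A2, the solute carrier family 6 member 2 gene, which encodes the noradrenaline transporter. It was cloned between FseI and AscI sites, placing it upstream of a backbone-encoded EGFP carrying a nuclear localisation signal. Although the catalogue lists EGFP-NLS as a C-terminal tag, the insert is a promoter element rather than a coding sequence, so the arrangement is best read as a promoter-reporter design: Ple189 is meant to drive the reporter, and the NLS concentrates fluorescence in nuclei so that expressing cells are easier to identify.

The construct belongs to a systematic effort to build compact human promoters that give selective expression in defined brain regions and cell types. For this particular design the recorded outcome is negative: eGFP expression was not detected in the brain or eye. It therefore serves mainly as a documented non-performing candidate for SLC6A2 regulatory sequence, useful as a reference point when redesigning or comparing MiniPromoters.
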