>Addgene plasmid #29191 | pEMS1392 | addgene partial sequence | sequence record 39565 | EGFP-N 5'-CGTCGCCGTCCAGCTCGACCAG-3'
ACCATGGTGGCGGAAGTTCCTATACCTTTTGAAGAATAGGAACTTCGGCGCGCCGCGAGAGGAACTTTAC
CGGTCCTGGGGGCACGCCGAGGCTCTGCTTGGATAAAGGGAAAAGAGGTGGTTACCCGGCCGTTCCTCCC
TACTTGCAACTCCCAAGACCACCCGGGAGCGCCTTAGACACTGGGATGAGCGCGCGCTGAGCGGACGCAG
GGTTCCCAGAAAAGGGCGCGCGTCCGCTGGAAAAATTTGGAAACAGAGGTTGGGGCACGCCGGAACTCAA
GAGTTGGAGACTTCTGACAGCCCTCTGGGGGCGGCTGAAGACCCTGCAGCACTTTTCCTCGTTCACCCAC
TCTCGCCTGCCCCAAATGGCTGGGATTGAACTCACCGAGGCTGAGGGCAGCGTGCCGACCCCCTCCCCAG
CTCAGGTCCGCGACACTTCAACAGCCACAGGAGCCTTCTCGGACACTTAACGTCACTGCACTACAAACTC
GCTAGCCCTCTGCTGGCGCGTCTCGGCCCGGGCCTCCCAGGCAGACCTAGCCCTGTCCCGCGCTCAGGGC
GCACTCACGTGTCCGGCGGCGAG
