>Addgene plasmid #29191 | pEMS1392 | addgene partial sequence | sequence record 39691 | pEMS1307-fwd 5'-ccgcacgtctaagaaaccat-3'
GAATTAATTCCGATCATATTCAATAACCCTTAATGAATTCGAGCTCCTAGGCCGGCCGCTATTCGTAAAT
CCAGCACAACTTATGCCAATGATGAATGAATTCAGGGCAGGTCAGCTGCAGTGTAATATATGCCTATTGT
CCCCTGATCAAGACAGAAAGACAGAATGAAAAGGAAGAAGGAAGGAAGGAAGGGA
